Addgene plasmid #96896: EKARet-nuc
Purpose: FLIM sensor for ERK activation in nucleus
Depositing lab: Ryohei Yasuda. Depositing organization: Max Planck Florida Institute. Publication: Imaging ERK and PKA Activation in Single Dendritic Spines during Structural Plasticity. Tang S, Yasuda R. Neuron. 2017 Mar 22;93(6):1315-1324.e3. doi: 10.1016/j.neuron.2017.02.032. Epub 2017 Mar 9. PubMed 28285819.
Backbone
  Vector backbone: pCI
  Vector type: Mammalian Expression
Growth in bacteria
  Bacterial resistance: Ampicillin, 100 μg/mL
  Growth temperature: 37°C
  Growth strain: DH5alpha
  Copy number: High Copy
Gene/Insert
  Gene/Insert name: FLIM Sensor for ERK Activity in Nucleus (alt name: EKARet-nuc)
  Insert size (bp): 2000
  Promoter: CMV
  Tag / fusion protein: sREAChet (N terminal on insert); EGFP (C terminal on insert)
  Cloning method: Restriction Enzyme; 5′ cloning site NheI (unknown if destroyed); 3′ cloning site NotI (unknown if destroyed)
  Sequencing primers: 5′ CMV Forward; 3′ CCCTGAACCTGAAACATAAAATG
Resource information
  A portion of this plasmid was derived from a plasmid made by: Our lab (EKAR), Michiyuki Matsuda (EKAREV)
Terms and licenses: Academic/Nonprofit Terms; Industry Terms: Not Available to Industry
Depositor comments: Harvey, C.D., Ehrhardt, A.G., Cellurale, C., Zhong, H., Yasuda, R., Davis, R.J., and Svoboda, K. (2008). A genetically encoded fluorescent sensor of ERK activity. Proc. Natl. Acad. Sci. USA 105, 19264–19269. Komatsu, N., Aoki, K., Yamada, M., Yukinaga, H., Fujita, Y., Kamioka, Y., and Matsuda, M. (2011). Development of an optimized backbone of FRET biosensors for kinases and GTPases. Mol. Biol. Cell 22, 4647–4656.
How to cite: EKARet-nuc was a gift from Ryohei Yasuda (Addgene plasmid # 96896 ; http://n2t.net/addgene:96896 ; RRID:Addgene_96896)
