[The description below was written by a language model from this plasmid's Addgene catalogue record and pLannotate feature annotations shown in this document.]
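Description:
EKARet-nuc is a mammalian expression plasmid built on the pCI backbone that encodes a genetically encoded sensor for reporting ERK kinase activity in the nucleus by fluorescence lifetime imaging (FLIM). It is maintained in E. coli as a high-copy plasmid through a ColE1/pUC-type origin and selected with ampicillin via the β-lactamase gene. An f1 origin is also present, along with small backbone remnants (lacZα, bom, rop and SV40 large T fragments) that have no evident functional role.

Expression is driven by the human CMV immediate early enhancer and promoter, followed by the chimeric β-globin/immunoglobulin intron typical of pCI, which promotes efficient processing of the transcript, and a T7 promoter just upstream of the coding region. The roughly 2 kb insert, cloned between NheI and NotI, is a single fusion protein. At the N terminus lies sREAChet, which the automated annotation labels as Citrine because it is a YFP-family protein; REACh-type variants are dim or dark YFP derivatives used as FRET acceptors. This is followed by a fragment of human PIN1, which binds phosphorylated Ser/Thr-Pro motifs, then an unannotated stretch of about 400 bp, and finally EGFP at the C terminus as the donor. The unannotated region presumably holds the linker and ERK substrate sequence, consistent with the stated derivation from the EKAR and EKAREV sensors, though the record does not detail it, nor does it annotate the nuclear targeting signal implied by the name. An SV40 polyadenylation signal terminates the transcript. In sensors of this design, phosphorylation by ERK causes the phospho-binding domain to engage the substrate, altering FRET and hence the EGFP fluorescence lifetime. The associated work applied such sensors to imaging ERK signalling in neurons during structural plasticity of dendritic spines.
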