Features (pLannotate 1.2.2; 16 found; start..end, strand, type, name):
    140..517     +  enhancer       CMV enhancer: human cytomegalovirus immediate early enhancer
    519..718     +  promoter       CMV promoter: human cytomegalovirus (CMV) immediate early promoter
    857..989     +  intron         chimeric intron: chimera between introns from human β-globin and immunoglobulin heavy chain genes
   1034..1052    +  promoter       T7 promoter: promoter for bacteriophage T7 RNA polymerase
   1058..1774    +  CDS            Citrine: enhanced variant of YFP (Heikal et al., 2001) mammalian codon-optimized
   1781..1942    +  CDS            PIN1 (fragment): PIN1_HUMAN - Experimental evidence at protein level: Swiss-Prot protein existence level 1. Peptidyl-prolyl cis/trans isomerase (PPIase) that binds to and isomerizes specific phosphorylated Ser/Thr-Pro (pSer/Thr-Pro) motifs (PubMed:21497122, PubMed:23623683, PubMed:29686383). By inducing conformational changes in a subset of phosphorylated proteins, acts as a molecular switch in multiple cellular processes (PubMed:21497122, PubMed:22033920, PubMed:23623683). Displays a preference for acidic residues located N-terminally to the proline bond to be isomerized. Regulates mitosis presumably by inter
   2363..3079    +  CDS            EGFP: EGFP is a basic (constitutively fluorescent) green fluorescent protein published in 1996, derived from Aequorea victoria. It is reported to be a rapidly-maturing weak dimer with moderate acid sensitivity.
   3143..3264    -  polyA_signal   SV40 poly(A) signal: SV40 polyadenylation signal
   3287..3355    -  CDS            large T antigen (fragment): large T antigen from SV40 (simian virus 40)
   3374..3441    +  CDS            lacZα (fragment): LacZα fragment of β-galactosidase; lacZ fragment
   3445..3873    +  rep_origin     f1 ori (sequence partly withheld): f1 bacteriophage origin of replication; arrow indicates direction of (+) strand synthesis
   3901..4000    -  misc_feature   bom (fragment): basis of mobility region from pBR322
   4102..4137    -  CDS            rop (fragment): Rop protein, which maintains plasmids at low copy number; rop
   4232..4336    +  promoter       AmpR promoter: bla
   4337..5197    +  CDS            AmpR: β-lactamase; bla; confers resistance to ampicillin, carbenicillin, and related antibiotics
   5368..5955    +  rep_origin     ori: high-copy-number ColE1/pMB1/pBR322/pUC origin of replication
>Addgene plasmid #96896 | EKARet-nuc | addgene full sequence | sequence record 182390 | Addgene NGS Result
TCAATATTGGCCATTAGCCATATTATTCATTGGTTATATAGCATAAATCAATATTGGCTATTGGCCATTG
CATACGTTGTATCTATATCATAATATGTACATTTATATTGGCTCATGTCCAATATGACCGCCATGTTGGC
ATTGATTATTGACTAGTTATTAATAGTAATCAATTACGGGGTCATTAGTTCATAGCCCATATATGGAGTT
CCGCGTTACATAACTTACGGTAAATGGCCCGCCTGGCTGACCGCCCAACGACCCCCGCCCATTGACGTCA
ATAATGACGTATGTTCCCATAGTAACGCCAATAGGGACTTTCCATTGACGTCAATGGGCGGAGTATTTAC
GGTAAACTGCCCACTTGGCAGTACATCAAGTGTATCATATGCCAAGTCCGCCCCCTATTGACGTCAATGA
CGGTAAATGGCCCGCCTGGCATTATGCCCAGTACATGACCTTACGGGACTTTCCTACTTGGCAGTACATC
TACGTATTAGTCATCGCTATTACCATGGTGATGCGGTTTTGGCAGTACACCAATGGGCGTGGATAGCGGT
TTGACTCACGGGGATTTCCAAGTCTCCACCCCATTGACGTCAATGGGAGTTTGTTTTGGCACCAAAATCA
ACGGGACTTTCCAAAATGTCGTAATAACCCCGCCCCGTTGACGCAAATGGGCGGTAGGCGTGTACGGTGG
GAGGTCTATATAAGCAGAGCTCGTTTAGTGAACCGTCAGATCACTAGAAGCTTTATTGCGGTAGTTTATC
ACAGTTAAATTGCTAACGCAGTCAGTGCTTCTGACACAACAGTCTCGAACTTAAGCTGCAGAAGTTGGTC
GTGAGGCACTGGGCAGGTAAGTATCAAGGTTACAAGACAGGTTTAAGGAGACCAATAGAAACTGGGCTTG
TCGAGACAGAGAAGACTCTTGCGTTTCTGATAGGCACCTATTGGTCTTACTGACATCCACTTTGCCTTTC
TCTCCACAGGTGTCCACTCCCAGTTCAATTACAGCTCTTAAGGCTAGAGTACTTAATACGACTCACTATA
GGCTAGCATGGTGAGCAAGGGCGAGGAGCTGTTCACCGGGGTGGTGCCCATCCTGGTCGAGCTGGACGGC
GACGTAAACGGCCACAAGTTCAGCGTGTCCGGCGAGGGCGAGGGCGATGCCACCTACGGCAAGCTGACCC
TGAAGCTCATCTGCACCACCGGCAAGCTGCCCGTGCCCTGGCCCACCCTCGTGACCACCTTCGGCTACGG
CCTGATGTGCTTCGCCCGCTACCCCGACCACATGAAGCAGCACGACTTCTTCAAGTCCGCCATGCCCGAA
GGCTACGTCCAGGAGCGCACCATCTTCTTCAAGGACGACGGCAACTACAAGACCCGCGCCGAGGTGAAGT
TCGAGGGCGACACCCTGGTGAACCGCATCGAGCTGAAGGGCATCGACTTCAAGGAGGACGGCAACATCCT
GGGGCACAAGCTGGAGTACAACTGGAACAGCGTCAACGTCTATATCATGGCCGACAAGCAGAAGAACGGC
ATCAAGGTGAACTTCAAGATCCGCCACAACATCGAGGACGGCAGCGTGCAGCTCGCCGACCACTACCAGC
AGAACACCCCCATCGGCGACGGCCCCGTGCTGCTGCCCGACAACCACTACCTGAGCTACCAGTCCGCCCT
GTTCAAAGACCCCAACGAGAAGCGCGATCACATGGTCCTGCTGGAGTTCCTGACCGCCGCCGGGATCACT
CTCGGCATGGACGAGCTGTACAAGCTCGAGATGGCGGACGAGGAGAAGCTGCCGCCCGGCTGGGAGAAGC
GCATGAGCCGCAGCTCAGGCCGAGTGTACTACTTCAACCACATCACTAACGCCAGCCAGTGGGAGCGGCC
CAGCGGCAACAGCAGCAGTGGTGGCAAAAACGGGCAGGGGGAGCCTGCCAGGGGTACCAGTGCTGGTGGT
AGTGCTGGTGGTAGTGCTGGTGGTAGTGCTGGTGGTAGTGCTGGTGGTTCCGGCAGTGCTGGTGGTAGTG
CTGGTGGTAGTACCAGTGCTGGTGGTAGTGCTGGTGGTAGTGCTGGTGGTAGTGCTGGTGGTAGTGCTGG
TGGTTSCGGCAGTGCTGGTGGTAGTGCTGGTGGTAGTRCCAGTGCTGGTGGTAGTGCTGGTGGTAGTGST
GGTGGTAGTGCTGGTGGTAGTGCTGGTGGTTSCGGCAGTGCTGGTGGTAGTGCTGGTGGTAGTACCAGTG
CTGGTGGTAGTGCTGGTGGTAGTGCTGGTGGTAGTGCTGGTGGTAGTGCTGGTGGTTCCGGACCAGATGT
CCCTAGAACTCCAGTGGATAAAGCAAAGCTGTCATTCCAATTTCCGACGCGTATGGTGAGCAAGGGCGAG
GAGCTGTTCACCGGGGTGGTGCCCATCCTGGTCGAGCTGGACGGCGACGTAAACGGCCACAAGTTCAGCG
TGTCCGGCGAGGGCGAGGGCGATGCCACCTACGGCAAGCTGACCCTGAAGTTCATCTGCACCACCGGCAA
GCTGCCCGTGCCCTGGCCCACCCTCGTGACCACCCTGACCTACGGCGTGCAGTGCTTCAGCCGCTACCCC
GACCACATGAAGCAGCACGACTTCTTCAAGTCCGCCATGCCCGAAGGCTACGTCCAGGAGCGCACCATCT
TCTTCAAGGACGACGGCAACTACAAGACCCGCGCCGAGGTGAAGTTCGAGGGCGACACCCTGGTGAACCG
CATCGAGCTGAAGGGCATCGACTTCAAGGAGGACGGCAACATCCTGGGGCACAAGCTGGAGTACAACTAC
AACAGCCACAACGTCTATATCATGGCCGACAAGCAGAAGAACGGCATCAAGGTGAACTTCAAGATCCGCC
ACAACATCGAGGACGGCAGCGTGCAGCTCGCCGACCACTACCAGCAGAACACCCCCATCGGCGACGGCCC
CGTGCTGCTGCCCGACAACCACTACCTGAGCACCCAGTCCGCCCTGAGCAAAGACCCCAACGAGAAGCGC
GATCACATGGTCCTGCTGGAGTTCGTGACCGCCGCCGGGATCACTCTCGGCATGGACGAGCTGTACAAGT
CTAGACCTAAGAAGAAGCGTAAGGTGTAAACTAGTATCTGCGGCCGCTTCGAGCAGACATGATAAGATAC
ATTGATGAGTTTGGACAAACCACAACTAGAATGCAGTGAAAAAAATGCTTTATTTGTGAAATTTGTGATG
CTATTGCTTTATTTGTAACCATTATAAGCTGCAATAAACAAGTTAACAACAACAATTGCATTCATTTTAT
GTTTCAGGTTCAGGGGGAGATGTGGGAGGTTTTTTAAAGCAAGTAAAACCTCTACAAATGTGGTAAAATC
GATAAGGATCCGGGCTGGCGTAATAGCGAAGAGGCCCGCACCGATCGCCCTTCCCAACAGTTGCGCAGCC
TGAATGGCGAATGG
[124 nt withheld, positions 3445-3568]
C
[91 nt withheld, positions 3570-3660]
A
[49 nt withheld, positions 3662-3710]
CCTTTGACGTTGGAGTCCACGTTCTTT
[37 nt withheld, positions 3738-3774]
ACCCTATCTCGGTCTATTCTTTTGATTTATAAGGGATTTTGCCGATTTCGGCCTATTGGTTAAAAAATGA
GCTGATTTAACAAAAATTTAACGCGAATTTTAACAAAATATTAACGCTTACAATTTCCTGATGCGGTATT
TTCTCCTTACGCATCTGTGCGGTATTTCACACCGCATATGGTGCACTCTCAGTACAATCTGCTCTGATGC
CGCATAGTTAAGCCAGCCCCGACACCCGCCAACACCCGCTGACGCGCCCTGACGGGCTTGTCTGCTCCCG
GCATCCGCTTACAGACAAGCTGTGACCGTCTCCGGGAGCTGCATGTGTCAGAGGTTTTCACCGTCATCAC
CGAAACGCGCGAGACGAAAGGGCCTCGTGATACGCCTATTTTTATAGGTTAATGTCATGATAATAATGGT
TTCTTAGACGTCAGGTGGCACTTTTCGGGGAAATGTGCGCGGAACCCCTATTTGTTTATTTTTCTAAATA
CATTCAAATATGTATCCGCTCATGAGACAATAACCCTGATAAATGCTTCAATAATATTGAAAAAGGAAGA
GTATGAGTATTCAACATTTCCGTGTCGCCCTTATTCCCTTTTTTGCGGCATTTTGCCTTCCTGTTTTTGC
TCACCCAGAAACGCTGGTGAAAGTAAAAGATGCTGAAGATCAGTTGGGTGCACGAGTGGGTTACATCGAA
CTGGATCTCAACAGCGGTAAGATCCTTGAGAGTTTTCGCCCCGAAGAACGTTTTCCAATGATGAGCACTT
TTAAAGTGCTGCTATGTGGCGCGGTATTATCCCGTATTGACGCCGGGCAAGAGCAACTCGGTCGCCGCAT
ACACTATTCTCAGAATGACTTGGTTGAGTACTCACCAGTCACAGAAAAGCATCTTACGGATGGCATGACA
GTAAGAGAATTATGCAGTGCTGCCATAACCATGAGTGATAACACTGCGGCCAACTTACTTCTGACAACGA
TCGGAGGACCGAAGGAGCTAACCGCTTTTTTGCACAACATGGGGGATCATGTAACTCGCCTTGATCGTTG
GGAACCGGAGCTGAATGAAGCCATACCAAACGACGAGCGTGACACCACGATGCCTGTAGCAATGGCAACA
ACGTTGCGCAAACTATTAACTGGCGAACTACTTACTCTAGCTTCCCGGCAACAATTAATAGACTGGATGG
AGGCGGATAAAGTTGCAGGACCACTTCTGCGCTCGGCCCTTCCGGCTGGCTGGTTTATTGCTGATAAATC
TGGAGCCGGTGAGCGTGGGTCTCGCGGTATCATTGCAGCACTGGGGCCAGATGGTAAGCCCTCCCGTATC
GTAGTTATCTACACGACGGGGAGTCAGGCAACTATGGATGAACGAAATAGACAGATCGCTGAGATAGGTG
CCTCACTGATTAAGCATTGGTAACTGTCAGACCAAGTTTACTCATATATACTTTAGATTGATTTAAAACT
TCATTTTTAATTTAAAAGGATCTAGGTGAAGATCCTTTTTGATAATCTCATGACCAAAATCCCTTAACGT
GAGTTTTCGTTCCACTGAGCGTCAGACCCCGTAGAAAAGATCAAAGGATCTTCTTGAGATCCTTTTTTTC
TGCGCGTAATCTGCTGCTTGCAAACAAAAAACCACCGCTACCAGCGGTGGTTTGTTTGCCGGATCAAGAG
CTACCAACTCTTTTTCCGAAGGTAACTGGCTTCAGCAGAGCGCAGATACCAAATACTGTTCTTCTAGTGT
AGCCGTAGTTAGGCCACCACTTCAAGAACTCTGTAGCACCGCCTACATACCTCGCTCTGCTAATCCTGTT
ACCAGTGGCTGCTGCCAGTGGCGATAAGTCGTGTCTTACCGGGTTGGACTCAAGACGATAGTTACCGGAT
AAGGCGCAGCGGTCGGGCTGAACGGGGGGTTCGTGCACACAGCCCAGCTTGGAGCGAACGACCTACACCG
AACTGAGATACCTACAGCGTGAGCTATGAGAAAGCGCCACGCTTCCCGAAGGGAGAAAGGCGGACAGGTA
TCCGGTAAGCGGCAGGGTCGGAACAGGAGAGCGCACGAGGGAGCTTCCAGGGGGAAACGCCTGGTATCTT
TATAGTCCTGTCGGGTTTCGCCACCTCTGACTTGAGCGTCGATTTTTGTGATGCTCGTCAGGGGGGCGGA
GCCTATGGAAAAACGCCAGCAACGCGGCCTTTTTACGGTTCCTGGCCTTTTGCTGGCCTTTTGCTCACAT
GGCTCGACAGATCT
